>Addgene plasmid #178527 | pCAGGS-CIBN-EGFP-KRasCT | addgene full sequence | sequence record 350882 | Addgene NGS Result
GGTCGATCGACATTGATTATTGACTAGTTATTAATAGTAATCAATTACGGGGTCATTAGTTCATAGCCCA
TATATGGAGTTCCGCGTTACATAACTTACGGTAAATGGCCCGCCTGGCTGACCGCCCAACGACCCCCGCC
CATTGACGTCAATAATGACGTATGTTCCCATAGTAACGCCAATAGGGACTTTCCATTGACGTCAATGGGT
GGAGTATTTACGGTAAACTGCCCACTTGGCAGTACATCAAGTGTATCATATGCCAAGTACGCCCCCTATT
GACGTCAATGACGGTAAATGGCCCGCCTGGCATTATGCCCAGTACATGACCTTATGGGACTTTCCTACTT
GGCAGTACATCTACGTATTAGTCATCGCTATTACCATGGTCGAGGTGAGCCCCACGTTCTGCTTCACTCT
CCCCATCTCCCCCCCCTCCCCACCCCCAATTTTGTATTTATTTATTTTTTAATTATTTTGTGCAGCGATG
GGGGCGGGGGGGGGGGGGGSGCGCGCCRGGSGGGGSGGGGSGGGGSGRGGGGSGGGGSGGGGSGRGGCGG
AGAGGTGCGGCGGCAGCCAATCAGAGCGGCGCGCTCCGAAAGTTTCCTTTTATGGCGAGGCGGCGGCGGC
GGCGGCCCTATAAAAAGCGAAGCGCGCGGCGGGCGGGAGTCGCTGCGCGCTGCCTTCGCCCCGTGCCCCG
CTCCGCCGCCGCCTCGCGCCGCCCGCCCCGGCTCTGACTGACCGCGTTACTCCCACAGGTGAGCGGGCGG
GACGGCCCTTCTCCTCCGGGCTGTAATTAGCGCTTGGTTTAATGACGGCTTGTTTCTTTTCTGTGGCTGC
GTGAAAGCCTTGAGGGGCTCCGGGAGGGCCCTTTGTGCGGGGGGAGCGGCTCGGGGGGTGCGTGCGTGTG
TGTGTGCGTGGGGAGCGCCGCGTGCGGCTCCGCGCTGCCCGGCGGCTGTGAGCGCTGCGGGCGCGGCGCG
GGGCTTTGTGCGCTCCGCAGTGTGCGCGAGGGGAGCGCGGCCGGGGGCGGTGCCCCGCGGTGCGGGGGGG
GCTGCGAGGGGAACAAAGGCTGCGTGCGGGGTGTGTGCGTGGGGGGGTGAGCAGGGGGTGTGGGCGCGTC
GGTCGGGCTGCAACCCCCCCTGCACCCCCCTCCCCGAGTTGCTGAGCACGGCCCGGCTTCGGGTGCGGGG
CTCCGTACGGGGCGTGGCGCGGGGCTCGCCGTGCCGGGCGGGGGGTGGCGGCAGGTGGGGGTGCCGGGCG
GGGCGGGGCCGCCTCGGGCCGGGGAGGGCTCGGGGGAGGGGCGCGGCGGCCCCCGGAGCGCCGGCGGCTG
TCGAGGCGCGGCGAGCCGCAGCCATTGCCTTTTATGGTAATCGTGCGAGAGGGCGCAGGGACTTCCTTTG
TCCCAAATCTGTGCGGAGCCGAAATCTGGGAGGCGCCGCCGCACCCCCTCTAGCGGGCGCGGGGCGAAGC
GGTGCGGCGCCGGCAGGAAGGAAATGGGCGGGGAGGGCCTTCGTGCGTCGCCGCGCCGCCGTCCCCTTCT
CCCTCTCCAGCCTCGGGGCTGTCCGCGGGGGGACGGCTGCCTTCGGGGGGGACGGGGCAGGGCGGGGTTC
GGCTTCTGGCGTGTGACCGGCGGCTCTAGCTAGAGCCTCTGCTAACCATGTTCATGCCTTCTTCTTTTTC
CTACAGCTCCTGGGCAACGTGCTGGTTATTGTGCTGTCTCATCATTTTGGCAAAGAATTCACCATGAATG
GAGCTATAGGAGGTGACCTTTTGCTCAATTTTCCTGACATGTCGGTCCTAGAGCGCCAAAGGGCTCACCT
CAAGTACCTCAATCCCACCTTTGATTCTCCTCTCGCCGGCTTCTTTGCCGATTCTTCAATGATTACCGGC
GGCGAGATGGACAGCTATCTTTCGACTGCCGGTTTGAATCTTCCGATGATGTACGGTGAGACGACGGTGG
AAGGTGATTCAAGACTCTCAATTTCGCCGGAAACGACGCTTGGGACTGGAAATTTCAAGGCAGCGAAGTT
TGATACAGAGACTAAGGATTGTAATGAGGCGGCGAAGAAGATGACGATGAACAGAGATGACCTAGTAGAA
GAAGGAGAAGAAGAGAAGTCGAAAATAACAGAGCAAAACAATGGGAGCACAAAAAGCATCAAGAAGATGA
AACACAAAGCCAAGAAAGAAGAGAACAATTTCTCTAATGATTCATCTAAAGTGACGAAGGAATTGGAGAA
AACGGATTATATTCATCTCGAGCGCGGCCGCATGGTGAGCAAGGGCGAGGAGCTGTTCACCGGGGTGGTG
CCCATCCTGGTCGAGCTGGACGGCGACGTAAACGGCCACAAGTTCAGCGTGTCCGGCGAGGGCGAGGGCG
ATGCCACCTACGGCAAGCTGACCCTGAAGTTCATCTGCACCACCGGCAAGCTGCCCGTGCCCTGGCCCAC
CCTCGTGACCACCCTGACCTACGGCGTGCAGTGCTTCAGCCGCTACCCCGACCACATGAAGCAGCACGAC
TTCTTCAAGTCCGCCATGCCCGAAGGCTACGTCCAGGAGCGCACCATCTTCTTCAAGGACGACGGCAACT
ACAAGACCCGCGCCGAGGTGAAGTTCGAGGGCGACACCCTGGTGAACCGCATCGAGCTGAAGGGCATCGA
CTTCAAGGAGGACGGCAACATCCTGGGGCACAAGCTGGAGTACAACTACAACAGCCACAACGTCTATATC
ATGGCCGACAAGCAGAAGAACGGCATCAAGGTGAACTTCAAGATCCGCCACAACATCGAGGACGGCAGCG
TGCAGCTCGCCGACCACTACCAGCAGAACACCCCCATCGGCGACGGCCCCGTGCTGCTGCCCGACAACCA
CTACCTGAGCACCCAGTCCGCCCTGAGCAAAGACCCCAACGAGAAGCGCGATCACATGGTCCTGCTGGAG
TTCGTGACCGCCGCCTCTAGAAAGATGAGCAAAGATGGTAAAAAGAAGAAAAAGAAGTCAAAGACAAAGT
GTGTAATTATGTAAGTCGACGGATCTTTTTCCCTCTGCCAAAAATTATGGGGACATCATGAAGCCCCTTG
AGCATCTGACTTCTGGCTAATAAAGGAAATTTATTTTCATTGCAATAGTGTGTTGGAATTTTTTGTGTCT
CTCACTCGGAAGGACATATGGGAGGGCAAATCATTTAAAACATCAGAATGAGTATTTGGTTTAGAGTTTG
GCAACATATGCCCATATGCTGGCTGCCATGAACAAAGGTTGGCTATAAAGAGGTCATCAGTATATGAAAC
AGCCCCCTGCTGTCCATTCCTTATTCCATAGAAAAGCCTTGACTTGAGGTTAGATTTTTTTTATATTTTG
TTTTGTGTTATTTTTTTCTTTAACATCCCTAAAATTTTCCTTACATGTTTTACTAGCCAGATTTTTCCTC
CTCTCCTGACTACTCCCAGTCATAGCTGTCCCTCTTCTCTTATGGAGATCCCTCGACCTGCAGCCCAAGC
TTGGCGTAATCATGGTCATAGCTGTTTCCTGTGTGAAATTGTTATCCGCTCACAATTCCACACAACATAC
GAGCCGGAAGCATAAAGTGTAAAGCCTGGGGTGCCTAATGAGTGAGCTAACTCACATTAATTGCGTTGCG
CTCACTGCCCGCTTTCCAGTCGGGAAACCTGTCGTGCCAGCGGATCCGCATCTCAATTAGTCAGCAACCA
TAGTCCCGCCCCTAACTCCGCCCATCCCGCCCCTAACTCCGCCCAGTTCCGCCCATTCTCCGCCCCATGG
CTGACTAATTTTTTTTATTTATGCAGAGGCCGAGGCCGCCTCGGCCTCTGAGCTATTCCAGAAGTAGTGA
GGAGGCTTTTTTGGAGGCCTAGGCTTTTGCAAAAAGCTAACTTGTTTATTGCAGCTTATAATGGTTACAA
ATAAAGCAATAGCATCACAAATTTCACAAATAAAGCATTTTTTTCACTGCATTCTAGTTGTGGTTTGTCC
AAACTCATCAATGTATCTTATCATGTCTGGATCCGCTGCATTAATGAATCGGCCAACGCGCGGGGAGAGG
CGGTTTGCGTATTGGGCGCTCTTCCGCTTCCTCGCTCACTGACTCGCTGCGCTCGGTCGTTCGGCTGCGG
CGAGCGGTATCAGCTCACTCAAAGGCGGTAATACGGTTATCCACAGAATCAGGGGATAACGCAGGAAAGA
ACATGTGAGCAAAAGGCCAGCAAAAGGCCAGGAACCGTAAAAAGGCCGCGTTGCTGGCGTTTTTCCATAG
GCTCCGCCCCCCTGACGAGCATCACAAAAATCGACGCTCAAGTCAGAGGTGGCGAAACCCGACAGGACTA
TAAAGATACCAGGCGTTTCCCCCTGGAAGCTCCCTCGTGCGCTCTCCTGTTCCGACCCTGCCGCTTACCG
GATACCTGTCCGCCTTTCTCCCTTCGGGAAGCGTGGCGCTTTCTCATAGCTCACGCTGTAGGTATCTCAG
TTCGGTGTAGGTCGTTCGCTCCAAGCTGGGCTGTGTGCACGAACCCCCCGTTCAGCCCGACCGCTGCGCC
TTATCCGGTAACTATCGTCTTGAGTCCAACCCGGTAAGACACGACTTATCGCCACTGGCAGCAGCCACTG
GTAACAGGATTAGCAGAGCGAGGTATGTAGGCGGTGCTACAGAGTTCTTGAAGTGGTGGCCTAACTACGG
CTACACTAGAAGAACAGTATTTGGTATCTGCGCTCTGCTGAAGCCAGTTACCTTCGGAAAAAGAGTTGGT
AGCTCTTGATCCGGCAAACAAACCACCGCTGGTAGCGGTGGTTTTTTTGTTTGCAAGCAGCAGATTACGC
GCAGAAAAAAAGGATCTCAAGAAGATCCTTTGATCTTTTCTACGGGGTCTGACGCTCAGTGGAACGAAAA
CTCACGTTAAGGGATTTTGGTCATGAGATTATCAAAAAGGATCTTCACCTAGATCCTTTTAAATTAAAAA
TGAAGTTTTAAATCAATCTAAAGTATATATGAGTAAACTTGGTCTGACAGTTACCAATGCTTAATCAGTG
AGGCACCTATCTCAGCGATCTGTCTATTTCGTTCATCCATAGTTGCCTGACTCCCCGTCGTGTAGATAAC
TACGATACGGGAGGGCTTACCATCTGGCCCCAGTGCTGCAATGATACCGCGAGACCCACGCTCACCGGCT
CCAGATTTATCAGCAATAAACCAGCCAGCCGGAAGGGCCGAGCGCAGAAGTGGTCCTGCAACTTTATCCG
CCTCCATCCAGTCTATTAATTGTTGCCGGGAAGCTAGAGTAAGTAGTTCGCCAGTTAATAGTTTGCGCAA
CGTTGTTGCCATTGCTACAGGCATCGTGGTGTCACGCTCGTCGTTTGGTATGGCTTCATTCAGCTCCGGT
TCCCAACGATCAAGGCGAGTTACATGATCCCCCATGTTGTGCAAAAAAGCGGTTAGCTCCTTCGGTCCTC
CGATCGTTGTCAGAAGTAAGTTGGCCGCAGTGTTATCACTCATGGTTATGGCAGCACTGCATAATTCTCT
TACTGTCATGCCATCCGTAAGATGCTTTTCTGTGACTGGTGAGTACTCAACCAAGTCATTCTGAGAATAG
TGTATGCGGCGACCGAGTTGCTCTTGCCCGGCGTCAATACGGGATAATACCGCGCCACATAGCAGAACTT
TAAAAGTGCTCATCATTGGAAAACGTTCTTCGGGGCGAAAACTCTCAAGGATCTTACCGCTGTTGAGATC
CAGTTCGATGTAACCCACTCGTGCACCCAACTGATCTTCAGCATCTTTTACTTTCACCAGCGTTTCTGGG
TGAGCAAAAACAGGAAGGCAAAATGCCGCAAAAAAGGGAATAAGGGCGACACGGAAATGTTGAATACTCA
TACTCTTCCTTTTTCAATATTATTGAAGCATTTATCAGGGTTATTGTCTCATGAGCGGATACATATTTGA
ATGTATTTAGAAAAATAAACAAATAGGGGTTCCGCGCACATTTCCCCGAAAAGTGCCACCTG
Features (pLannotate 1.2.2; 19 found; start..end, strand, type, name):
      9..388     +  enhancer       CMV enhancer: human cytomegalovirus immediate early enhancer
    390..665     +  promoter       chicken β-actin promoter: No description available
    666..1686    +  intron         chimeric intron: chimera between introns from chicken β-actin and rabbit β-globin
   1690..1743    +  CDS            HBB (fragment): HBB_COLGU - Experimental evidence at transcript level: Swiss-Prot protein existence level 2. Involved in oxygen transport from the lung to the various peripheral tissues. From Colobus guereza (Mantled guereza) (Eastern black-and-white colobus monkey).
   1744..2253    +  CDS            CIBN: N-terminal portion of the CIB1 transcription factor from Arabidopsis thaliana binds to CRY2 (cryptochrome 2) that has absorbed blue light (Kennedy et al., 2010)
   2278..2955    +  CDS            (3-F)Tyr-EGFP: (3-F)Tyr-EGFP is a basic (constitutively fluorescent) green fluorescent protein published in 2004, derived from Aequorea victoria.
   2961..3024    +  CDS            K-Ras (fragment): human small GTPase proto-oncoprotein
   3099..3154    +  polyA_signal   β-globin poly(A) signal: rabbit β-globin polyadenylation signal (Gil and Proudfoot, 1987)
   3539..3555    -  protein_bind   lac operator: The lac repressor binds to the lac operator to inhibit transcription in E. coli. This inhibition can be relieved by adding lactose or isopropyl-β-D-thiogalactopyranoside (IPTG). lac repressor encoded by lacI
   3563..3593    -  promoter       lac promoter: promoter for the E. coli lac operon
   3608..3629    -  protein_bind   CAP binding site: CAP binding activates transcription in the presence of cAMP. E. coli catabolite activator protein
   3642..3681    -  CDS            lacI (fragment): lac repressor; lacI; The lac repressor binds to the lac operator to inhibit transcription in E. coli. This inhibition can be relieved by adding lactose or isopropyl-β-D-thiogalactopyranoside (IPTG).
   3688..3710    +  promoter       SV40 promoter (fragment): SV40 enhancer and early promoter
   3734..3869    +  rep_origin     SV40 ori: SV40 origin of replication
   3889..4023    +  polyA_signal   SV40 poly(A) signal: SV40 polyadenylation signal
   4025..4079    -  CDS            lacI (fragment): lac repressor; lacI; The lac repressor binds to the lac operator to inhibit transcription in E. coli. This inhibition can be relieved by adding lactose or isopropyl-β-D-thiogalactopyranoside (IPTG).
   4262..4850    -  rep_origin     ori: high-copy-number ColE1/pMB1/pBR322/pUC origin of replication
   5021..5881    -  CDS            AmpR: β-lactamase; bla; confers resistance to ampicillin, carbenicillin, and related antibiotics
   5882..5986    -  promoter       AmpR promoter: bla
