[The description below was written by a language model from this plasmid's Addgene catalogue record and pLannotate feature annotations shown in this document.]
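Description:
pCAGGS-CIBN-EGFP-KRasCT is a mammalian expression plasmid built on the pCAGGS backbone. It is propagated in E. coli as a high-copy plasmid through a ColE1/pUC-type origin and selected with ampicillin via the β-lactamase gene and its native promoter. Expression in mammalian cells is driven by the composite CAG promoter, annotated here as the CMV immediate-early enhancer, the chicken β-actin promoter and a chimeric chicken β-actin/rabbit β-globin intron. Transcripts are terminated by the rabbit β-globin polyadenylation signal. The backbone also carries an SV40 origin, which permits episomal replication in cells expressing large T antigen, an SV40 poly(A) signal, and remnants of lac regulatory sequence. No mammalian selection marker is annotated. The short "HBB" hit just upstream of the insert most likely reflects β-globin exon sequence belonging to the CAG cassette rather than a deliberate coding part.

The insert is a single fusion protein made of three parts. CIBN is the N-terminal portion of Arabidopsis CIB1, which binds cryptochrome 2 (CRY2) once CRY2 has absorbed blue light. It is followed by EGFP (the annotation tool matched a closely related EGFP variant) and a C-terminal fragment of human K-Ras. The K-Ras C-terminus generally carries the polybasic region and CAAX prenylation motif that target proteins to the plasma membrane, so the product serves as a fluorescent, membrane-anchored bait. When co-expressed with a CRY2-fused protein, blue light recruits that partner to the membrane. The associated publication used such optogenetic tools to relax actomyosin contractility and probe cortical tension during cytokinesis. The catalogue lists a total size of 7,486 bp, whereas the sequenced record behind the feature table is 6,012 nt. The record does not explain this discrepancy.
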