Addgene plasmid #178527: pCAGGS-CIBN-EGFP-KRasCT
Purpose: Expresses CIBN-EGFP-KRasCT in mammalian cells
Depositing lab: Kazuhiro Aoki. Publication: Optogenetic relaxation of actomyosin contractility uncovers mechanistic roles of cortical tension during cytokinesis. Yamamoto K, Miura H, Ishida M, Mii Y, Kinoshita N, Takada S, Ueno N, Sawai S, Kondo Y, Aoki K. Nat Commun. 2021 Dec 8;12(1):7145. doi: 10.1038/s41467-021-27458-3. PubMed 34880255.
Backbone
  Vector backbone: pCAGGS
  Backbone size w/o insert (bp): 4720
  Total vector size (bp): 7486
  Vector type: Mammalian Expression
Growth in bacteria
  Bacterial resistance: Ampicillin, 100 μg/mL
  Growth temperature: 37°C
  Growth strain: DH5alpha
  Copy number: High Copy
Gene/Insert
  Gene/Insert name: CIBN-EGFP-KRasCT
  Species: H. sapiens (human), A. thaliana (mustard weed), Synthetic
  Promoter: CAG
  Cloning method: Ligation Independent Cloning
  Sequencing primers: 5′ pCAG-F
Terms and licenses: Academic/Nonprofit Terms; Industry Terms: Not Available to Industry
Depositor comments: The sequence and plasmid map is available in the following benchling link (https://benchling.com/s/seq-RA16GvytRbNXBNzKX1hg)
How to cite: pCAGGS-CIBN-EGFP-KRasCT was a gift from Kazuhiro Aoki (Addgene plasmid # 178527 ; http://n2t.net/addgene:178527 ; RRID:Addgene_178527)
